>Addgene plasmid #133065 | pMSCV-IRES-GFP-MD2-HA | addgene full sequence | sequence record 263597 | Addgene NGS Result
AATGAAAGACCCCACCTGTAGGTTTGGCAAGCTAGCTTAAGTAACGCCATTTTGCAAGGCATGGAAAATA
CATAACTGAGAATAGAGAAGTTCAGATCAAGGTTAGGAACAGAGAGACAGCAGAATATGGGCCAAACAGG
ATATCTGTGGTAAGCAGTTCCTGCCCCGGCTCAGGGCCAAGAACAGATGGTCCCCAGATGCGGTCCCGCC
CTCAGCAGTTTCTAGAGAACCATCAGATGTTTCCAGGGTGCCCCAAGGACCTGAAATGACCCTGTGCCTT
ATTTGAACTAACCAATCAGTTCGCTTCTCGCTTCTGTTCGCGCGCTTCTGCTCCCCGAGCTCAATAAAAG
AGCCCACAACCCCTCACTCGGCGCGCCAGTCCTCCGATAGACTGCGTCGCCCGGGTACCCGTATTCCCAA
TAAAGCCTCTTGCTGTTTGCATCCGAATCGTGGACTCGCTGATCCTTGGGAGGGTCTCCTCAGATTGATT
GACTGCCCACCTCGGGGGTCTTTCATTTGGAGGTTCCACCGAGATTTGGAGACCCCTGCCCAGGGACCAC
CGACCCCCCCGCCGGGAGGTAAGCTGGCCAGCGGTCGTTTCGTGTCTGTCTCTGTCTTTGTGCGTGTTTG
TGCCGGCATCTAATGTTTGCGCCTGCGTCTGTACTAGTTAGCTAACTAGCTCTGTATCTGGCGGACCCGT
GGTGGAACTGACGAGTTCTGAACACCCGGCCGCAACCCTGGGAGACGTCCCAGGGACTTTGGGGGCCGTT
TTTGTGGCCCGACCTGAGGAAGGGAGTCGATGTGGAATCCGACCCCGTCAGGATATGTGGTTCTGGTAGG
AGACGAGAACCTAAAACAGTTCCCGCCTCCGTCTGAATTTTTGCTTTCGGTTTGGAACCGAAGCCGCGCG
TCTTGTCTGCTGCAGCGCTGCAGCATCGTTCTGTGTTGTCTCTGTCTGACTGTGTTTCTGTATTTGTCTG
AAAATTAGGGCCAGACTGTTACCACTCCCTTAAGTTTGACCTTAGGTCACTGGAAAGATGTCGAGCGGAT
CGCTCACAACCAGTCGGTAGATGTCAAGAAGAGACGTTGGGTTACCTTCTGCTCTGCAGAATGGCCAACC
TTTAACGTCGGATGGCCGCGAGACGGCACCTTTAACCGAGACCTCATCACCCAGGTTAAGATCAAGGTCT
TTTCACCTGGCCCGCATGGACACCCAGACCAGGTCCCCTACATCGTGACCTGGGAAGCCTTGGCTTTTGA
CCCCCCTCCCTGGGTCAAGCCCTTTGTACACCCTAAGCCTCCGCCTCCTCTTCCTCCATCCGCCCCGTCT
CTCCCCCTTGAACCTCCTCGTTCGACCCCGCCTCGATCCTCCCTTTATCCAGCCCTCACTCCTTCTCTAG
GCGCCGGAATTAGATCTGCCGCCACCATGTTGCCATTTATTCTCTTTTCGACGCTGCTTTCTCCCATATT
GACTGAATCTGAGAAGCAACAGTGGTTCTGCAACTCCTCCGATGCAATTATTTCCTACAGTTATTGTGAT
CACTTGAAATTCCCTATTTCAATTAGTTCTGAACCCTGCATAAGACTGAGGGGAACCAATGGATTTGTGC
ATGTTGAGTTCATTCCAAGAGGAAACTTAAAATATTTATATTTCAACCTATTCATCAGTGTCAACTCCAT
AGAGTTGCCGAAGCGTAAGGAAGTTCTGTGCCATGGACATGATGATGACTATTCTTTTTGCAGAGCTCTG
AAAGGAGAGACTGTGAATACATCAATACCATTCTCTTTCGAGGGAATACTATTTCCTAAGGGCCATTACA
GATGTGTTGCAGAAGCTATTGCTGGGGATACTGAAGAAAAGCTCTTCTGTTTGAATTTCACCATCATTCA
CCGCCGTGATGTCAATTACCCATACGATGTTCCAGATTACGCTTAGGCGGCCGCGTTTAAACGTCGACGG
TATCGATAAGCTTGATATCGAATTCCGCCCCCCCCCCTAACGTTACTGGCCGAAGCCGCTTGGAATAAGG
CCGGTGTGCGTTTGTCTATATGTTATTTTCCACCATATTGCCGTCTTTTGGCAATGTGAGGGCCCGGAAA
CCTGGCCCTGTCTTCTTGACGAGCATTCCTAGGGGTCTTTCCCCTCTCGCCAAAGGAATGCAAGGTCTGT
TGAATGTCGTGAAGGAAGCAGTTCCTCTGGAAGCTTCTTGAAGACAAACAACGTCTGTAGCGACCCTTTG
CAGGCAGCGGAACCCCCCACCTGGCGACAGGTGCCTCTGCGGCCAAAAGCCACGTGTATAAGATACACCT
GCAAAGGCGGCACAACCCCAGTGCCACGTTGTGAGTTGGATAGTTGTGGAAAGAGTCAAATGGCTCTCCT
CAAGCGTATTCAACAAGGGGCTGAAGGATGCCCAGAAGGTACCCCATTGTATGGGATCTGATCTGGGGCC
TCGGTGCACATGCTTTACATGTGTTTAGTCGAGGTTAAAAAAACGTCTAGGCCCCCCGAACCACGGGGAC
GTGGTTTTCCTTTGAAAAACACGATGATAATATGGCCACAACCATGGTGAGCAAGGGCGAGGAGCTGTTC
ACCGGGGTGGTGCCCATCCTGGTCGAGCTGGACGGCGACGTAAACGGCCACAAGTTCAGCGTGTCTGGCG
AGGGCGAGGGCGATGCCACCTACGGCAAGCTGACCCTGAAGTTCATCTGCACCACCGGCAAGCTGCCCGT
GCCCTGGCCCACCCTCGTGACCACCCTGACCTACGGCGTGCAGTGCTTCAGCCGCTACCCCGACCACATG
AAGCAGCACGACTTCTTCAAGTCCGCCATGCCCGAAGGCTACGTCCAGGAGCGCACCATCTTCTTCAAGG
ACGACGGCAACTACAAGACCCGCGCCGAGGTGAAGTTCGAGGGCGACACCCTGGTGAACCGCATCGAGCT
GAAGGGCATCGACTTCAAGGAGGACGGCAACATCCTGGGGCACAAGCTGGAGTACAACTACAACAGCCAC
AACGTCTATATCATGGCCGACAAGCAGAAGAACGGCATCAAGGCGAACTTCAAGATCCGCCACAACATCG
AGGACGGCAGCGTGCAGCTCGCCGACCACTACCAGCAGAACACCCCCATCGGCGACGGCCCCGTGCTGCT
GCCCGACAACCACTACCTGAGCACCCAGTCCGCCCTGAGCAAAGACCCCAACGAGAAGCGCGATCACATG
GTCCTGCTGGAGTTCGTGACCGCCGCCGGGATCACTCTCGGCATGGACGAGCTGTACAAGTAATGAATTA
ATTAAGAATTCGATAAAATAAAAGATTTTATTTAGTCTCCAGAAAAAGGGGGGAATGAAAGACCCCACCT
GTAGGTTTGGCAAGCTAGCTTAAGTAACGCCATTTTGCAAGGCATGGAAAATACATAACTGAGAATAGAG
AAGTTCAGATCAAGGTTAGGAACAGAGAGACAGCAGAATATGGGCCAAACAGGATATCTGTGGTAAGCAG
TTCCTGCCCCGGCTCAGGGCCAAGAACAGATGGTCCCCAGATGCGGTCCCGCCCTCAGCAGTTTCTAGAG
AACCATCAGATGTTTCCAGGGTGCCCCAAGGACCTGAAATGACCCTGTGCCTTATTTGAACTAACCAATC
AGTTCGCTTCTCGCTTCTGTTCGCGCGCTTCTGCTCCCCGAGCTCAATAAAAGAGCCCACAACCCCTCAC
TCGGCGCGCCAGTCCTCCGATAGACTGCGTCGCCCGGGTACCCGTGTATCCAATAAACCCTCTTGCAGTT
GCATCCGACTTGTGGTCTCGCTGTTCCTTGGGAGGGTCTCCTCTGAGTGATTGACTACCCGTCAGCGGGG
GTCTTTCATGGGTAACAGTTTCTTGAAGTTGGAGAACAACATTCTGAGGGTAGGAGTCGAATATTAAGTA
ATCCTGACTCAATTAGCCACTGTTTTGAATCCACATACTCCAATACTCCTGAAATAGTTCATTATGGACA
GCGCAGAAAGAGCTGGGGAGAATTGTGAAATTGTTATCCGCTCACAATTCCACACAACATACGAGCCGGA
AGCATAAAGTGTAAAGCCTGGGGTGCCTAATGAGTGAGCTAACTCACATTAATTGCGTTGCGCTCACTGC
CCGCTTTCCAGTCGGGAAACCTGTCGTGCCAGCTGCATTAATGAATCGGCCAACGCGCGGGGAGAGGCGG
TTTGCGTATTGGGCGCTCTTCCGCTTCCTCGCTCACTGACTCGCTGCGCTCGGTCGTTCGGCTGCGGCGA
GCGGTATCAGCTCACTCAAAGGCGGTAATACGGTTATCCACAGAATCAGGGGATAACGCAGGAAAGAACA
TGTGAGCAAAAGGCCAGCAAAAGGCCAGGAACCGTAAAAAGGCCGCGTTGCTGGCGTTTTTCCATAGGCT
CCGCCCCCCTGACGAGCATCACAAAAATCGACGCTCAAGTCAGAGGTGGCGAAACCCGACAGGACTATAA
AGATACCAGGCGTTTCCCCCTGGAAGCTCCCTCGTGCGCTCTCCTGTTCCGACCCTGCCGCTTACCGGAT
ACCTGTCCGCCTTTCTCCCTTCGGGAAGCGTGGCGCTTTCTCATAGCTCACGCTGTAGGTATCTCAGTTC
GGTGTAGGTCGTTCGCTCCAAGCTGGGCTGTGTGCACGAACCCCCCGTTCAGCCCGACCGCTGCGCCTTA
TCCGGTAACTATCGTCTTGAGTCCAACCCGGTAAGACACGACTTATCGCCACTGGCAGCAGCCACTGGTA
ACAGGATTAGCAGAGCGAGGTATGTAGGCGGTGCTACAGAGTTCTTGAAGTGGTGGCCTAACTACGGCTA
CACTAGAAGAACAGTATTTGGTATCTGCGCTCTGCTGAAGCCAGTTACCTTCGGAAAAAGAGTTGGTAGC
TCTTGATCCGGCAAACAAACCACCGCTGGTAGCGGTGGTTTTTTTGTTTGCAAGCAGCAGATTACGCGCA
GAAAAAAAGGATCTCAAGAAGATCCTTTGATCTTTTCTACGGGGTCTGACGCTCAGTGGAACGAAAACTC
ACGTTAAGGGATTTTGGTCATGAGATTATCAAAAAGGATCTTCACCTAGATCCTTTTAAATTAAAAATGA
AGTTTTAAATCAATCTAAAGTATATATGAGTAAACTTGGTCTGACAGTTACCAATGCTTAATCAGTGAGG
CACCTATCTCAGCGATCTGTCTATTTCGTTCATCCATAGTTGCCTGACTCCCCGTCGTGTAGATAACTAC
GATACGGGAGGGCTTACCATCTGGCCCCAGTGCTGCAATGATACCGCGAGACCCACGCTCACCGGCTCCA
GATTTATCAGCAATAAACCAGCCAGCCGGAAGGGCCGAGCGCAGAAGTGGTCCTGCAACTTTATCCGCCT
CCATCCAGTCTATTAATTGTTGCCGGGAAGCTAGAGTAAGTAGTTCGCCAGTTAATAGTTTGCGCAACGT
TGTTGCCATTGCTACAGGCATCGTGGTGTCACGCTCGTCGTTTGGTATGGCTTCATTCAGCTCCGGTTCC
CAACGATCAAGGCGAGTTACATGATCCCCCATGTTGTGCAAAAAAGCGGTTAGCTCCTTCGGTCCTCCGA
TCGTTGTCAGAAGTAAGTTGGCCGCAGTGTTATCACTCATGGTTATGGCAGCACTGCATAATTCTCTTAC
TGTCATGCCATCCGTAAGATGCTTTTCTGTGACTGGTGAGTACTCAACCAAGTCATTCTGAGAATAGTGT
ATGCGGCGACCGAGTTGCTCTTGCCCGGCGTCAATACGGGATAATACCGCGCCACATAGCAGAACTTTAA
AAGTGCTCATCATTGGAAAACGTTCTTCGGGGCGAAAACTCTCAAGGATCTTACCGCTGTTGAGATCCAG
TTCGATGTAACCCACTCGTGCACCCAACTGATCTTCAGCATCTTTTACTTTCACCAGCGTTTCTGGGTGA
GCAAAAACAGGAAGGCAAAATGCCGCAAAAAAGGGAATAAGGGCGACACGGAAATGTTGAATACTCATAC
TCTTCCTTTTTCAATATTATTGAAGCATTTATCAGGGTTATTGTCTCATGAGCGGATACATATTTGAATG
TATTTAGAAAAATAAACAAATAGGGGTTCCGCGCACATTTCCCCGAAAAGTGCCACCTGACGTCTAAGAA
ACCATTATTATCATGACATTAACCTATAAAAATAGGCGTATCACGAGGCCCTTTCGTCTCGCGCGTTTCG
GTGATGACGGTGAAAACCTCTGACACATGCAGCTCCCGGAGACGGTCACAGCTTGTCTGTAAGCGGATGC
CGGGAGCAGACAAGCCCGTCAGGGCGCGTCAGCGGGTGTTGGCGGGTGTCGGGGCTGGCTTAACTATGCG
GCATCAGAGCAGATTGTACTGAGAGTGCACCATATGCGGTGTGAAATACCGCACAGATGCGTAAGGAGAA
AATACCGCATCAGGCGCCATTCGCCATTCAGGCTGCGCAACTGTTGGGAAGGGCGATCGGTGCGGGCCTC
TTCGCTATTACGCCAGCTGGCGAAAGGGGGATGTGCTGCAAGGCGATTAAGTTGGGTAACGCCAGGGTTT
TCCCAGTCACGACGTTGTAAAACGACGGCGCAAGGAATGGTGCATGCAAGGAGATGGCGCCCAACAGTCC
CCCGGCCACGGGGCCTGCCACCATACCCACGCCGAAACAAGCGCTCATGAGCCCGAAGTGGCGAGCCCGA
TCTTCCCCATCGGTGATGTCGGCGATATAGGCGCCAGCAACCGCACCTGTGGCGCCGGTGATGCCGGCCA
CGATGCGTCCGGCGTAGAGGCGATTAGTCCAATTTGTTAAAGACAGGATATCAGTGGTCCAGGCTCTAGT
TTTGACTCAACAATATCACCAGCTGAAGCCTATAGAGTACGAGCCATAGATAAAATAAAAGATTTTATTT
AGTCTCCAGAAAAAGGGGGG
Features (pLannotate 1.2.2; 21 found; start..end, strand, type, name):
      1..517     +  LTR            5' LTR: 5' long terminal repeat from murine embryonic stem cell virus
    581..922     +  misc_feature   MESV Ψ: packaging signal of murine embryonic stem cell virus
    989..1405    +  CDS            gag (truncated): truncated Moloney murine leukemia virus (MMLV) gag gene lacking the start codon
   1427..1906    +  CDS            Ly96: LY96_MOUSE - Also known as Esop1, Md2. Experimental evidence at protein level: Swiss-Prot protein existence level 1. Binds bacterial lipopolysaccharide (LPS) (PubMed:22532668). Cooperates with TLR4 in the innate immune response to bacterial lipopolysaccharide (LPS), and with TLR2 in the response to cell wall components from Gram-positive and Gram-negative bacteria. Enhances TLR4-dependent activation of NF-kappa-B. Cells expressing both LY96 and TLR4, but not TLR4 alone, respond to LPS (PubMed:10725698). From Mus musculus (Mouse).
   1907..1935    +  CDS            3xHA (fragment): three tandem HA epitope tags
   1953..1986    -  misc_feature   MCS (fragment): pBluescript multiple cloning site
   2088..2550    +  misc_feature   IRES: internal ribosome entry site (IRES) of the encephalomyocarditis virus (EMCV)
   2564..3283    +  CDS            EGFP: the original enhanced GFP (Yang et al., 1996) mammalian codon-optimized
   3345..3859    +  LTR            3' LTR: 3' long terminal repeat from murine embryonic stem cell virus
   4021..4037    -  protein_bind   lac operator: The lac repressor binds to the lac operator to inhibit transcription in E. coli. This inhibition can be relieved by adding lactose or isopropyl-β-D-thiogalactopyranoside (IPTG). lac repressor encoded by lacI
   4045..4075    -  promoter       lac promoter: promoter for the E. coli lac operon
   4090..4111    -  protein_bind   CAP binding site: CAP binding activates transcription in the presence of cAMP. E. coli catabolite activator protein
   4124..4216    -  CDS            lacI (fragment): lac repressor; lacI; The lac repressor binds to the lac operator to inhibit transcription in E. coli. This inhibition can be relieved by adding lactose or isopropyl-β-D-thiogalactopyranoside (IPTG).
   4399..4987    -  rep_origin     ori: high-copy-number ColE1/pMB1/pBR322/pUC origin of replication
   5158..6018    -  CDS            AmpR: β-lactamase; bla; confers resistance to ampicillin, carbenicillin, and related antibiotics
   6019..6123    -  promoter       AmpR promoter: bla
   6218..6253    +  CDS            rop (fragment): Rop protein, which maintains plasmids at low copy number; rop
   6355..6454    +  misc_feature   bom (fragment): basis of mobility region from pBR322
   6460..6609    -  CDS            lacZα (fragment): LacZα fragment of β-galactosidase; lacZ fragment
   6609..6810    -  CDS            TcR (fragment): tetracycline efflux protein; tet; confers resistance to tetracycline
   6811..6909    +  CDS            env (fragment): murine leukemia virus gPr80 envelope polyprotein precursor; env; proteolytically cleaved into gp70SU and p15TM subunits
