[The description below was written by a language model from this plasmid's Addgene catalogue record and pLannotate feature annotations shown in this document.]
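Description:
pMSCV-IRES-GFP-MD2-HA is a 6,950-bp gammaretroviral expression plasmid built on the pMSCV-IRES-GFP backbone for stable delivery of mouse MD2 (Ly96) into mammalian cells. The transfer cassette is flanked by 5' and 3' long terminal repeats from murine embryonic stem cell virus. Downstream of the 5' LTR lie the MESV Ψ packaging signal and a truncated MMLV gag segment lacking its start codon, which together promote encapsidation of the genomic RNA when the plasmid is introduced into a packaging cell line that supplies the viral proteins in trans. No separate internal promoter is annotated, so transcription of the payload is driven by the 5' LTR. In bacteria the plasmid replicates from a high-copy ColE1/pUC-type origin and is selected with ampicillin through the β-lactamase gene. The remaining backbone annotations (lac promoter and operator, and fragments of lacI, rop, bom, lacZα, TcR and env) are vestigial remnants of earlier cloning vectors.

The payload is a bicistronic transcript. The Ly96 coding sequence is followed directly by a short HA annotation, scored as a fragment of a 3xHA element and consistent in length with a single C-terminal HA epitope, allowing detection or immunoprecipitation of the protein with anti-HA reagents. An EMCV IRES then directs cap-independent translation of EGFP from the same mRNA, so green fluorescence marks transduced cells and serves as the only mammalian selectable marker, typically used for sorting. MD2 binds bacterial lipopolysaccharide and cooperates with TLR4 to enable LPS responsiveness. The construct was deposited in connection with work on TLR4 endocytosis, where it would allow expression or reconstitution of tagged MD2. The restriction sites used for cloning are not recorded.
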