Addgene plasmid #133065: pMSCV-IRES-GFP-MD2-HA
Purpose: Retroviral expression of mouse MD2 tagged with HA
Depositing lab: Jonathan Kagan. Depositing organization: Boston Children's Hospital. Publication: Mechanisms of Toll-like Receptor 4 Endocytosis Reveal a Common Immune-Evasion Strategy Used by Pathogenic and Commensal Bacteria. Tan Y, Zanoni I, Cullen TW, Goodman AL, Kagan JC. Immunity. 2015 Nov 17;43(5):909-22. doi: 10.1016/j.immuni.2015.10.008. Epub 2015 Nov 3. PubMed 26546281.
Backbone
  Vector backbone: pMSCV-IRES-GFP
  Vector type: Mammalian Expression, Retroviral
  Selectable markers: GFP
Growth in bacteria
  Bacterial resistance: Ampicillin, 100 μg/mL
  Growth temperature: 37°C
  Growth strain: DH5alpha
  Copy number: Unknown
Gene/Insert
  Gene/Insert name: MD2 (alt name: ly96)
  Species: M. musculus (mouse)
  Entrez Gene: Ly96 (a.k.a. ESOP-1, MD-2, MD2)
  Cloning method: Restriction Enzyme; 5′ cloning site Unknown (unknown if destroyed); 3′ cloning site Unknown (unknown if destroyed)
Terms and licenses: Academic/Nonprofit Terms; Industry Terms: Not Available to Industry
How to cite: pMSCV-IRES-GFP-MD2-HA was a gift from Jonathan Kagan (Addgene plasmid # 133065 ; http://n2t.net/addgene:133065 ; RRID:Addgene_133065)
